>Addgene plasmid #81294 | pDONR223_RHOA_p.R5Q | addgene full sequence | sequence record 168316 | Addgene NGS Result
GGCAGTTCCCTACTCTCGCGTTAACGCTAGCATGGATGTTTTCCCAGTCACGACGTTGTAAAACGACGGC
CAGTCTTAAGCTCGGGCCCCAAATAATGATTTTATTTTGACTGATAGTGACCTGTTCGTTGCAACAAATT
GATGAGCAATGCTTTTTTATAATGCCAACTTTGTACAAAAAAGTTGGCACCATGGCTGCCATCCAGAAGA
AACTGGTGATTGTTGGTGATGGAGCCTGTGGAAAGACATGCTTGCTCATAGTCTTCAGCAAGGACCAGTT
CCCAGAGGTGTATGTGCCCACAGTGTTTGAGAACTATGTGGCAGATATCGAGGTGGATGGAAAGCAGGTA
GAGTTGGCTTTGTGGGACACAGCTGGGCAGGAAGATTATGATCGCCTGAGGCCCCTCTCCTACCCAGATA
CCGATGTTATACTGATGTGTTTTTCCATCGACAGCCCTGATAGTTTAGAAAACATCCCAGAAAAGTGGAC
CCCAGAAGTCAAGCATTTCTGTCCCAACGTGCCCATCATCCTGGTTGGGAATAAGAAGGATCTTCGGAAT
GATGAGCACACAAGGCGGGAGCTAGCCAAGATGAAGCAGGAGCCGGTGAAACCTGAAGAAGGCAGAGATA
TGGCAAACAGGATTGGCGCTTTTGGGTACATGGAGTGTTCAGCAAAGACCAAAGATGGAGTGAGAGAGGT
TTTTGAAATGGCTACGAGAGCTGCTCTGCAAGCTAGACGTGGGAAGAAAAAATCTGGGTGCCTTGTCTTG
TGATTGCCAACTTTCTTGTACAAAGTTGGCATTATAAGAAAGCATTGCTTATCAATTTGTTGCAACGAAC
AGGTCACTATCAGTCAAAATAAAATCATTATTTGCCATCCAGCTGATATCCCCTATAGTGAGTCGTATTA
CATGGTCATAGCTGTTTCCTGGCAGCTCTGGCCCGTGTCTCAAAATCTCTGATGTTACATTGCACAAGAT
AAAAATATATCATCATGCCTCCTCTAGACCAGCCAGGACAGAAATGCCTCGACTTCGCTGCTACCCAAGG
TTGCCGGGTGACGCACACCGTGGAAACGGATGAAGGCACGAACCCAGTGGACATAAGCCTGTTCGGTTCG
TAAGCTGTAATGCAAGTAGCGTATGCGCTCACGCAACTGGTCCAGAACCTTGACCGAACGCAGCGGTGGT
AACGGCGCAGTGGCGGTTTTCATGGCTTGTTATGACTGTTTTTTTGGGGTACAGTCTATGCCTCGGGCAT
CCAAGCAGCAAGCGCGTTACGCCGTGGGTCGATGTTTGATGTTATGGAGCAGCAACGATGTTACGCAGCA
GGGCAGTCGCCCTAAAACAAAGTTAAACATTATGAGGGAAGCGGTGATCGCCGAAGTATCGACTCAACTA
TCAGAGGTAGTTGGCGTCATCGAGCGCCATCTCGAACCGACGTTGCTGGCCGTACATTTGTACGGCTCCG
CAGTGGATGGCGGCCTGAAGCCACACAGTGATATTGATTTGCTGGTTACGGTGACCGTAAGGCTTGATGA
AACAACGCGGCGAGCTTTGATCAACGACCTTTTGGAAACTTCGGCTTCCCCTGGAGAGAGCGAGATTCTC
CGCGCTGTAGAAGTCACCATTGTTGTGCACGACGACATCATTCCGTGGCGTTATCCAGCTAAGCGCGAAC
TGCAATTTGGAGAATGGCAGCGCAATGACATTCTTGCAGGTATCTTCGAGCCAGCCACGATCGACATTGA
TCTGGCTATCTTGCTGACAAAAGCAAGAGAACATAGCGTTGCCTTGGTAGGTCCAGCGGCGGAGGAACTC
TTTGATCCGGTTCCTGAACAGGATCTATTTGAGGCGCTAAATGAAACCTTAACGCTATGGAACTCGCCGC
CCGACTGGGCTGGCGATGAGCGAAATGTAGTGCTTACGTTGTCCCGCATTTGGTACAGCGCAGTAACCGG
CAAAATCGCGCCGAAGGATGTCGCTGCCGACTGGGCAATGGAGCGCCTGCCGGCCCAGTATCAGCCCGTC
ATACTTGAAGCTAGACAGGCTTATCTTGGACAAGAAGAAGATCGCTTGGCCTCGCGCGCAGATCAGTTGG
AAGAATTTGTCCACTACGTGAAAGGCGAGATCACCAAGGTAGTCGGCAAATAACCCTCGAGCCACCCATG
ACCAAAATCCCTTAACGTGAGTTACGCGTCGTTCCACTGAGCGTCAGACCCCGTAGAAAAGATCAAAGGA
TCTTCTTGAGATCCTTTTTTTCTGCGCGTAATCTGCTGCTTGCAAACAAAAAAACCACCGCTACCAGCGG
TGGTTTGTTTGCCGGATCAAGAGCTACCAACTCTTTTTCCGAAGGTAACTGGCTTCAGCAGAGCGCAGAT
ACCAAATACTGTTCTTCTAGTGTAGCCGTAGTTAGGCCACCACTTCAAGAACTCTGTAGCACCGCCTACA
TACCTCGCTCTGCTAATCCTGTTACCAGTGGCTGCTGCCAGTGGCGATAAGTCGTGTCTTACCGGGTTGG
ACTCAAGACGATAGTTACCGGATAAGGCGCAGCGGTCGGGCTGAACGGGGGGTTCGTGCACACAGCCCAG
CTTGGAGCGAACGACCTACACCGAACTGAGATACCTACAGCGTGAGCTATGAGAAAGCGCCACGCTTCCC
GAAGGGAGAAAGGCGGACAGGTATCCGGTAAGCGGCAGGGTCGGAACAGGAGAGCGCACGAGGGAGCTTC
CAGGGGGAAACGCCTGGTATCTTTATAGTCCTGTCGGGTTTCGCCACCTCTGACTTGAGCGTCGATTTTT
GTGATGCTCGTCAGGGGGGCGGAGCCTATGGAAAAACGCCAGCAACGCGGCCTTTTTACGGTTCCTGGCC
TTTTGCTGGCCTTTTGCTCACATGTTCTTTCCTGCGTTATCCCCTGATTCTGTGGATAACCGTATTACCG
CCTTTGAGTGAGCTGATACCGCTCGCCGCAGCCGAACGACCGAGCGCAGCGAGTCAGTGAGCGAGGAAGC
GGAAGAGCGCCCAATACGCAAACCGCCTCTCCCCGCGCGTTGGCCGATTCATTAATGCAGCTGGCACGAC
AGGTTTCCCGACTGGAAAGCGGGCAGTGAGCGCAACGCAATTAATACGCGTACCGCTAGCCAGGAAGAGT
TTGTAGAAACGCAAAAAGGCCATCCGTCAGGATGGCCTTCTGCTTAGTTTGATGCCTGGCAGTTTATGGC
GGGCGTCCTGCCCGCCACCCTCCGGGCCGTTGCTTCACAACGTTCAAATCCGCTCCCGGCGGATTTGTCC
TACTCAGGAGAGCGTTCACCGACAAACAACAGATAAAACGAAAGGCCCAGTCTTCCGACTGAGCCTTTCG
TTTTATTTGATGCCT
Features (pLannotate 1.2.2; 12 found; start..end, strand, type, name):
     38..74      -  CDS            lacZα (fragment): LacZα fragment of β-galactosidase; lacZ fragment
     91..186     +  protein_bind   attL3: mutant version of attL; recombination site for the Gateway® LR reaction LR Clonase™
    192..773     +  CDS            RhoA: human Rho family small GTPase RhoA
    778..873     -  protein_bind   attL3: mutant version of attL; recombination site for the Gateway® LR reaction LR Clonase™
    892..910     -  promoter       T7 promoter: promoter for bacteriophage T7 RNA polymerase
   1100..1123    +  promoter       Pc promoter (fragment): intI1 (promoter lies within the coding sequence); class 1 integron promoter
   1299..1355    +  CDS            GmR (fragment): gentamycin acetyltransferase; aacC1; confers resistance to gentamycin
   1362..2153    +  CDS            SmR: aminoglycoside adenylyltransferase (Murphy, 1985); aadA; confers resistance to spectinomycin and streptomycin
   2246..2834    +  rep_origin     ori: high-copy-number ColE1/pMB1/pBR322/pUC origin of replication
   3017..3109    +  CDS            lacI (fragment): lac repressor; lacI; The lac repressor binds to the lac operator to inhibit transcription in E. coli. This inhibition can be relieved by adding lactose or isopropyl-β-D-thiogalactopyranoside (IPTG).
   3164..3191    -  terminator     rrnB T2 terminator: transcription terminator T2 from the E. coli rrnB gene
   3323..3366    +  terminator     rrnB T1 terminator: Escherichia coli rrnB; transcription terminator T1 from the E. coli rrnB gene
