[The description below was written by a language model from this plasmid's Addgene catalogue record and pLannotate feature annotations shown in this document.]
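Description:
pDONR223_RHOA_p.R5Q is a Gateway entry clone built on the Invitrogen pDONR223 backbone and carrying the human RHOA open reading frame with an arginine-to-glutamine substitution at residue 5. It is a small plasmid of about 3.4 kb that is propagated in E. coli at high copy from a ColE1/pUC-type origin. Selection is with spectinomycin through the aadA (SmR) aminoglycoside adenylyltransferase gene. This gene sits downstream of a fragment of a class 1 integron Pc promoter and a short remnant of a gentamicin resistance gene. rrnB T1 and T2 terminators lie upstream of the cloning region and insulate it from read-through transcription. Small lacZα and lacI fragments are non-functional backbone remnants.

The RhoA coding sequence, encoding a Rho family small GTPase, is flanked on both sides by attL recombination sites. The automated annotation labels both as attL3 variants. These sites allow an LR Clonase reaction to transfer the ORF into any compatible Gateway destination vector. The record lists no promoter for the insert, so this plasmid is not itself an expression construct. A T7 promoter annotated just beyond the downstream attL site points back toward the insert on the opposite strand and belongs to the backbone. The clone is in the "closed" configuration, meaning a stop codon immediately follows the ORF. It therefore suits native or N-terminally tagged expression but not C-terminal fusions. The plasmid belongs to the Target Accelerator Plasmid Collection, a set of cancer-associated variant alleles assembled for systematic functional testing of rare mutations for oncogenic activity.
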