Addgene plasmid #81294: pDONR223_RHOA_p.R5Q
Purpose: Gateway Donor vector containing RHOA , part of the Target Accelerator Plasmid Collection.
Depositing lab: Jesse Boehm & William Hahn & David Root. Depositing organization: Broad Institute. Publication: Systematic Functional Interrogation of Rare Cancer Variants Identifies Oncogenic Alleles. Kim E, Ilic N, Shrestha Y, Zou L, Kamburov A, Zhu C, Yang X, Lubonja R, Tran N, Nguyen C, Lawrence MS, Piccioni F, Bagul M, Doench JG, Chouinard CR, Wu X, Hogstrom L, Natoli T, Tamayo P, Horn H, Corsello SM, Lage K, Root DE, Subramanian A, Golub TR, Getz G, Boehm JS, Hahn WC. Cancer Discov. 2016 Jul;6(7):714-26. doi: 10.1158/2159-8290.CD-16-0160. Epub 2016 May 4. PubMed 27147599.
Backbone
  Vector backbone: pDONR223
  Backbone manufacturer: Invitrogen
  Backbone size w/o insert (bp): 2790
  Vector type: Gateway Entry vector
Growth in bacteria
  Bacterial resistance: Spectinomycin, 50 μg/mL
  Growth temperature: 37°C
  Growth strain: DH5alpha
  Copy number: High Copy
Gene/Insert
  Gene/Insert name: RHOA
  Species: H. sapiens (human)
  Mutation: R5Q
  GenBank ID: NM_001664.3
  Entrez Gene: RHOA (a.k.a. ARH12, ARHA, EDFAOB, RHO12, RHOH12)
  Promoter: None
  Cloning method: Gateway Cloning
  Sequencing primers: 5′ M13pUC-fwd; 3′ M13-Rev
Terms and licenses: Academic/Nonprofit Terms; Industry Terms: Not Available to Industry
Depositor comments: Closed state: Stop codon immediately follows insert.
How to cite: pDONR223_RHOA_p.R5Q was a gift from Jesse Boehm & William Hahn & David Root (Addgene plasmid # 81294 ; http://n2t.net/addgene:81294 ; RRID:Addgene_81294)
