>Addgene plasmid #81294 | pDONR223_RHOA_p.R5Q | depositor partial sequence | sequence record 154613 | Insert sequence
ATGGCTGCCATCCAGAAGAAACTGGTGATTGTTGGTGATGGAGCCTGTGGAAAGACATGCTTGCTCATAG
TCTTCAGCAAGGACCAGTTCCCAGAGGTGTATGTGCCCACAGTGTTTGAGAACTATGTGGCAGATATCGA
GGTGGATGGAAAGCAGGTAGAGTTGGCTTTGTGGGACACAGCTGGGCAGGAAGATTATGATCGCCTGAGG
CCCCTCTCCTACCCAGATACCGATGTTATACTGATGTGTTTTTCCATCGACAGCCCTGATAGTTTAGAAA
ACATCCCAGAAAAGTGGACCCCAGAAGTCAAGCATTTGTGTCCCAACGTGCCCATCATCCTGGTTGGGAA
TAAGAAGGATCTTCGGAATGATGAGCACACAAGGCGGGAGCTAGCCAAGATGAAGCAGGAGCCGGTGAAA
CCTGAAGAAGGCAGAGATATGGCAAACAGGATTGGCGCTTTTGGGTACATGGAGTGTTCAGCAAAGACCA
AAGATGGAGTGAGAGAGGTTTTTGAAATGGCTACGAGAGCTGCTCTGCAAGCTAGACGTGGGAAGAAAAA
ATCTGGGTGCCTTGTCTTG
